>Addgene plasmid #41830 | pAAH6 | depositor full sequence | sequence record 69212 | pAAH6 sequence 4804 bps
CACCTAAATTGTAAGCGTTAATATTTTGTTAAAATTCGCGTTAAATTTTTGTTAAATCAGCTCATTTTTT
AACCAATAGGCCGAAATCGGCAAAATCCCTTATAAATCAAAAGAATAGACCGAGATAGGGT
[37 nt withheld, positions 132-168]
AAAGAACGTGGACTCCAACGTCAAAGG
[49 nt withheld, positions 196-244]
T
[91 nt withheld, positions 246-336]
G
[124 nt withheld, positions 338-461]
CCCATTCGCCATTCAGGCTGCGCAACTGTTGGGAAGGGCGATCGGTGCGGGCCTCTTCGCTATTACGCCA
GCTGGCGAAAGGGGGATGTGCTGCAAGGCGATTAAGTTGGGTAACGCCAGGGTTTTCCCAGTCACGACGT
TGTAAAACGACGGCCAGTGAGCGCGCGTAATACGACTCACTATAGGGCGAATTGGGTACCGGGCCCAGAC
CACAACGGTTTCCCTCTAGAAATAATTTTGTTTAACTTTAAGAAGGAGATATACATATGGACAAAGATTG
CGAAATGAAACGTACCACCCTGGATAGCCCGCTGGGCAAACTGGAACTGAGCGGCTGCGAACAGGGCCTG
CATGAAATTAAACTGCTGGGTAAAGGCACCAGCGCGGCCGATGCGGTTGAAGTTCCGGCCCCGGCCGCCG
TGCTGGGTGGTCCGGAACCGCTGATGCAGGCGACCGCGTGGCTGAACGCGTATTTTCATCAGCCGGAAGC
GATTGAAGAATTTCCGGTTCCGGCGCTGCATCATCCGGTGTTTCAGCAGGAGAGCTTTACCCGTCAGGTG
CTGTGGAAACTGCTGAAAGTGGTTAAATTTGGCGAAGTGATTAGCTATCAGCAGCTGGCGGCCCTGGCGG
GTAATCCGGCGGCCACCGCCGCCGTTAAAACCGCGCTGAGCGGTAACCCGGTGCCGATTCTGATTCCGTG
CCATCGTGTGGTTAGCTCTAGCGGTGCGGTTGGCGGTTATGAAGGTGGTCTGGCGGTGAAAGAGTGGCTG
CTGGCCCATGAAGGTCATCGTCTGGGTAAACCGGGTCTGGGACCTGCAGGTATAGGCGCGCCAGGATCCT
AAGAATTCTGCAGATATCCATCACACTGGCGGCCGCCAGCTGAAGCTTCGTACGCTGCAGGTCGACGGAT
CCCCGGGTTAATTAAGGCGCGCCAGATCTGTTTAGCTTGCCTCGTCCCCGCCGGGTCACCCGGCCAGCGA
CATGGAGGCCCAGAATACCCTCCTTGACAGTCTTGACGTGCGCAGCTCAGGGGCATGATGTGACTGTCGC
CCGTACATTTAGCCCATACATCCCCATGTATAATCATTTGCATCCATACATTTTGATGGCCGCACGGCGC
GAAGCAAAAATTACGGCTCCTCGCTGCAGACCTGCGAGCAGGGAAACGCTCCCCTCACAGACGCGTTGAA
TTGTCCCCACGCCGCGCCCCTGTAGAGAAATATAAAAGGTTAGGATTTGCCACTGAGGTTCTTCTTTCAT
ATACTTCCTTTTAAAATCTTGCTAGGATACAGTTCTCACATCACATCCGAACATAAACAACCATGGGTAC
CACTCTTGACGACACGGCTTACCGGTACCGCACCAGTGTCCCGGGGGACGCCGAGGCCATCGAGGCACTG
GATGGGTCCTTCACCACCGACACCGTCTTCCGCGTCACCGCCACCGGGGACGGCTTCACCCTGCGGGAGG
TGCCGGTGGACCCGCCCCTGACCAAGGTGTTCCCCGACGACGAATCGGACGACGAATCGGACGACGGGGA
GGACGGCGACCCGGACTCCCGGACGTTCGTCGCGTACGGGGACGACGGCGACCTGGCGGGCTTCGTGGTC
GTCTCGTACTCCGGCTGGAACCGCCGGCTGACCGTCGAGGACATCGAGGTCGCCCCGGAGCACCGGGGGC
ACGGGGTCGGGCGCGCGTTGATGGGGCTCGCGACGGAGTTCGCCCGCGAGCGGGGCGCCGGGCACCTCTG
GCTGGAGGTCACCAACGTCAACGCACCGGCGATCCACGCGTACCGGCGGATGGGGTTCACCCTCTGCGGC
CTGGACACCGCCCTGTACGACGGCACCGCCTCGGACGGCGAGCAGGCGCTCTACATGAGCATGCCCTGCC
CCTAATCAGTACTGACAATAAAAAGATTCTTGTTTTCAAGAACTTGTCATTTGTATAGTTTTTTTATATT
GTAGTTGTTCTATTTTAATCAAATGTTAGCGTGATTTATATTTTTTTTCGCCTCGACATCATCTGCCCAG
ATGCGAAGTTAAGTGCGCAGAAAGTAATATCATGCGTCAATCGTATGTGAATGCTGGTCGCTATACTGCT
GTCGATTCGATACTAACGCCGCCATCCAGTGTCGAAAACGAGCTCCAGCTTTTGTTCCCTTTAGTGAGGG
TTAATTGCGCGCTTGGCGTAATCATGGTCATAGCTGTTTCCTGTGTGAAATTGTTATCCGCTCACAATTC
CACACAACATACGAGCCGGAAGCATAAAGTGTAAAGCCTGGGGTGCCTAATGAGTGAGCTAACTCACATT
AATTGCGTTGCGCTCACTGCCCGCTTTCCAGTCGGGAAACCTGTCGTGCCAGCTGCATTAATGAATCGGC
CAACGCGCGGGGAGAGGCGGTTTGCGTATTGGGCGCTCTTCCGCTTCCTCGCTCACTGACTCGCTGCGCT
CGGTCGTTCGGCTGCGGCGAGCGGTATCAGCTCACTCAAAGGCGGTAATACGGTTATCCACAGAATCAGG
GGATAACGCAGGAAAGAACATGTGAGCAAAAGGCCAGCAAAAGGCCAGGAACCGTAAAAAGGCCGCGTTG
CTGGCGTTTTTCCATAGGCTCCGCCCCCCTGACGAGCATCACAAAAATCGACGCTCAAGTCAGAGGTGGC
GAAACCCGACAGGACTATAAAGATACCAGGCGTTTCCCCCTGGAAGCTCCCTCGTGCGCTCTCCTGTTCC
GACCCTGCCGCTTACCGGATACCTGTCCGCCTTTCTCCCTTCGGGAAGCGTGGCGCTTTCTCATAGCTCA
CGCTGTAGGTATCTCAGTTCGGTGTAGGTCGTTCGCTCCAAGCTGGGCTGTGTGCACGAACCCCCCGTTC
AGCCCGACCGCTGCGCCTTATCCGGTAACTATCGTCTTGAGTCCAACCCGGTAAGACACGACTTATCGCC
ACTGGCAGCAGCCACTGGTAACAGGATTAGCAGAGCGAGGTATGTAGGCGGTGCTACAGAGTTCTTGAAG
TGGTGGCCTAACTACGGCTACACTAGAAGAACAGTATTTGGTATCTGCGCTCTGCTGAAGCCAGTTACCT
TCGGAAAAAGAGTTGGTAGCTCTTGATCCGGCAAACAAACCACCGCTGGTAGCGGTGGTTTTTTTGTTTG
CAAGCAGCAGATTACGCGCAGAAAAAAAGGATCTCAAGAAGATCCTTTGATCTTTTCTACGGGGTCTGAC
GCTCAGTGGAACGAAAACTCACGTTAAGGGATTTTGGTCATGAGATTATCAAAAAGGATCTTCACCTAGA
TCCTTTTAAATTAAAAATGAAGTTTTAAATCAATCTAAAGTATATATGAGTAAACTTGGTCTGACAGTTA
CCAATGCTTAATCAGTGAGGCACCTATCTCAGCGATCTGTCTATTTCGTTCATCCATAGTTGCCTGACTC
CCCGTCGTGTAGATAACTACGATACGGGAGGGCTTACCATCTGGCCCCAGTGCTGCAATGATACCGCGAG
ACCCACGCTCACCGGCTCCAGATTTATCAGCAATAAACCAGCCAGCCGGAAGGGCCGAGCGCAGAAGTGG
TCCTGCAACTTTATCCGCCTCCATCCAGTCTATTAATTGTTGCCGGGAAGCTAGAGTAAGTAGTTCGCCA
GTTAATAGTTTGCGCAACGTTGTTGCCATTGCTACAGGCATCGTGGTGTCACGCTCGTCGTTTGGTATGG
CTTCATTCAGCTCCGGTTCCCAACGATCAAGGCGAGTTACATGATCCCCCATGTTGTGCAAAAAAGCGGT
TAGCTCCTTCGGTCCTCCGATCGTTGTCAGAAGTAAGTTGGCCGCAGTGTTATCACTCATGGTTATGGCA
GCACTGCATAATTCTCTTACTGTCATGCCATCCGTAAGATGCTTTTCTGTGACTGGTGAGTACTCAACCA
AGTCATTCTGAGAATAGTGTATGCGGCGACCGAGTTGCTCTTGCCCGGCGTCAATACGGGATAATACCGC
GCCACATAGCAGAACTTTAAAAGTGCTCATCATTGGAAAACGTTCTTCGGGGCGAAAACTCTCAAGGATC
TTACCGCTGTTGAGATCCAGTTCGATGTAACCCACTCGTGCACCCAACTGATCTTCAGCATCTTTTACTT
TCACCAGCGTTTCTGGGTGAGCAAAAACAGGAAGGCAAAATGCCGCAAAAAAGGGAATAAGGGCGACACG
GAAATGTTGAATACTCATACTCTTCCTTTTTCAATATTATTGAAGCATTTATCAGGGTTATTGTCTCATG
AGCGGATACATATTTGAATGTATTTAGAAAAATAAACAAATAGGGGTTCCGCGCACATTTCCCCGAAAAG
TGC
Features (pLannotate 1.2.2; 16 found; start..end, strand, type, name):
     33..461     -  rep_origin     f1 ori (sequence partly withheld): f1 bacteriophage origin of replication; arrow indicates direction of (+) strand synthesis
    466..621     -  CDS            lacZα (fragment): LacZα fragment of β-galactosidase; lacZ fragment
    629..647     +  promoter       T7 promoter: promoter for bacteriophage T7 RNA polymerase
    698..720     +  RBS            RBS: efficient ribosome binding site from bacteriophage T7 gene 10 (Olins and Rangwala, 1989)
    728..1273    +  CDS            SNAP-tag®: human O6-alkylguanine-DNA-alkyltransferase variant that forms covalent bonds with benzylguanine derivatives optimized for bacterial expression
   1440..1783    +  promoter       TEF promoter: Ashbya gossypii TEF promoter
   1790..2354    +  CDS            NrsR (fragment): nourseothricin acetyltransferase; Streptomyces noursei nat1; confers resistance to nourseothricin
   2362..2559    +  terminator     TEF terminator: Ashbya gossypii TEF terminator
   2619..2637    -  promoter       T3 promoter: promoter for bacteriophage T3 RNA polymerase
   2682..2698    -  protein_bind   lac operator: The lac repressor binds to the lac operator to inhibit transcription in E. coli. This inhibition can be relieved by adding lactose or isopropyl-β-D-thiogalactopyranoside (IPTG). lac repressor encoded by lacI
   2706..2736    -  promoter       lac promoter: promoter for the E. coli lac operon
   2751..2772    -  protein_bind   CAP binding site: CAP binding activates transcription in the presence of cAMP. E. coli catabolite activator protein
   2785..2877    -  CDS            lacI (fragment): lac repressor; lacI; The lac repressor binds to the lac operator to inhibit transcription in E. coli. This inhibition can be relieved by adding lactose or isopropyl-β-D-thiogalactopyranoside (IPTG).
   3060..3648    -  rep_origin     ori: high-copy-number ColE1/pMB1/pBR322/pUC origin of replication
   3819..4679    -  CDS            AmpR: β-lactamase; bla; confers resistance to ampicillin, carbenicillin, and related antibiotics
   4680..4784    -  promoter       AmpR promoter: bla
