[The description below was written by a language model from this plasmid's Addgene catalogue record and pLannotate feature annotations shown in this document.]
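Description:
pAAH6 is a 4,804 bp PCR-template plasmid for tagging yeast proteins with the SNAP tag by homologous recombination at the chromosomal locus. It was built on the bacterial SNAP expression vector pSET7-26b by moving the nourseothricin (clonNAT) resistance cassette from pAG25 into the NotI and SacI sites downstream of the SNAP coding sequence. In E. coli it is maintained through a high-copy ColE1/pUC-type origin and selected with ampicillin via the bla gene and its promoter. An f1 origin is also present, along with remnants of a lacZα cloning region (lac promoter, operator, CAP site, T3 promoter and small lacZα and lacI fragments) that play no evident role in the intended use.

The functional module is the SNAP-tag coding sequence followed directly by the natMX-type marker. SNAP is an engineered human O6-alkylguanine-DNA alkyltransferase that reacts covalently with benzylguanine derivatives, allowing site-specific attachment of fluorophores or other probes to the fusion protein. In the plasmid it sits behind a T7 promoter and T7 gene 10 ribosome binding site inherited from the backbone, so it could be expressed in T7 polymerase-bearing bacteria. The marker consists of the Ashbya gossypii TEF promoter, the Streptomyces noursei nat1 acetyltransferase gene (annotated as a fragment) and the TEF terminator.

In typical use of such a template, SNAP and the marker are amplified together with primers carrying homology to the target gene, so that integration fuses SNAP in frame to the protein under its native promoter and transformants are selected on clonNAT. The associated publication concerns single-molecule observation of spliceosome assembly, consistent with fluorescent labelling of endogenous yeast proteins.
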