Addgene plasmid #41830: pAAH6
Purpose: (Empty Backbone) Used as a PCR template for tagging yeast proteins with the SNAP tag by homologous recombination and selection for ClonNAT resistance
Depositing lab: Melissa Moore. Depositing organization: University of Massachusetts, Worcester. Publication: Ordered and dynamic assembly of single spliceosomes. Hoskins AA, Friedman LJ, Gallagher SS, Crawford DJ, Anderson EG, Wombacher R, Ramirez N, Cornish VW, Gelles J, Moore MJ. Science. 2011 Mar 11;331(6022):1289-95. 10.1126/science.1198830 PubMed 21393538.
Backbone
  Vector backbone: pSET7-26b
  Backbone manufacturer: Covalys
  Backbone size (bp): 3724
  Modifications to backbone: Contains the gene for the SNAP tag along with the clonNAT resistance cassette from pAG25 The nourseothricin/ClonNAT cassette was removed from pAG25 (Euroscarf) by digestion with NotI and SacI and ligated into those same sites of the pSET7-26b SNAP plasmid from Covalys/New England Biolabs.
  Vector type: Bacterial Expression, Yeast Expression ; PCR template
  Promoter: T7,TEF
  Selectable markers: clonNAT/nourseothricin
Growth in bacteria
  Bacterial resistance: Ampicillin, 100 μg/mL
  Growth temperature: 37°C
  Growth strain: Top10
  Copy number: Unknown
Gene/Insert
  Sequencing primers: 3′ T7 terminator
Resource information
  A portion of this plasmid was derived from a plasmid made by: SNAP tag was purchased from NEB.
Terms and licenses: Academic/Nonprofit Terms; Industry Terms: Not Available to Industry
How to cite: pAAH6 was a gift from Melissa Moore (Addgene plasmid # 41830 ; http://n2t.net/addgene:41830 ; RRID:Addgene_41830)
