>Addgene plasmid #41830 | pAAH6 | addgene partial sequence | sequence record 72709 | T7 5'-TAATACGACTCACTATAGGG-3'
CGGTTTCCCTCTAGAAATAATTTTGTTTAACTTTAAGAAGGAGATATACATATGGACAAAGATTGCGAAA
TGAAACGTACCACCCTGGATAGCCCGCTGGGCAAACTGGAACTGAGCGGCTGCGAACAGGGCCTGCATGA
AATTAAACTGCTGGGTAAAGGCACCAGCGCGGCCGATGCGGTTGAAGTTCCGGCCCCGGCCGCCGTGCTG
GGTGGTCCGGAACCGCTGATGCAGGCGACCGCGTGGCTGAACGCGTATTTTCATCAGCCGGAAGCGATTG
AAGAATTTCCGGTTCCGGCGCTGCATCATCCGGTGTTTCAGCAGGAGAGCTTTACCCGTCAGGTGCTGTG
GAAACTGCTGAAAGTGGTTAAATTTGGCGAAGTGATTAGCTATCAGCAGCTGGCGGCCCTGGCGGGTAAT
CCGGCGGCCACCGCCGCCGTTAAAACCGCGCTGAGCGGTAACCCGGTGCCGATTCTGATTCCGTGCCATC
GTGTGGTTAGCTCTAGCGGTGCGGTTGGCGGTTATGAAGGTGGTCTGGCGGTGAAAGAGTGGCTGCTGGC
CCATGAAGGTCATCGTCTGGGTAAACCGGGTCTGGGACCTGCAGGTATAGGCGCGCCAGGATCCTAAGAA
TTCTGCAGATATCCATCACACTGGCGGCCGCCAGCTGAAGCTTCGTACGCTGCAGGTCGACGGATCCCCG
GGTTAATTAAGGCGCGCCAGATCTGTTTAGCTTGCCTCGTCCCCGCCGGGTCACCCGGCCAGCGACATGG
AGGCCCAGAATACCCTCCTTGACAGTCTTGACGTGCGCAGCTCAGGGGCATGATGTGACTGTCGCCCGTA
CATTTAGCCCATACATCCCCATGTATAATCATTTGCATCCATACATTTTGATGGCCGCACGG
