>Addgene plasmid #41830 | pAAH6 | addgene partial sequence | sequence record 73284 | T3 5'-GCAATTAACCCTCACTAAAGG-3'
CTGGATGGCGGCGTTAGTATCGAATCGACAGCAGTATAGCGACCAGCATTCACATACGATTGACGCATGA
TATTACTTTCTGCGCACTTAACTTCGCATCTGGGCAGATGATGTCGAGGCGAAAAAAAATATAAATCACG
CTAACATTTGATTAAAATAGAACAACTACAATATAAAAAAACTATACAAATGACAAGTTCTTGAAAACAA
GAATCTTTTTATTGTCAGTACTGATTAGGGGCAGGGCATGCTCATGTAGAGCGCCTGCTCGCCGTCCGAG
GCGGTGCCGTCGTACAGGGCGGTGTCCAGGCCGCAGAGGGTGAACCCCATCCGCCGGTACGCGTGGATCG
CCGGTGCGTTGACGTTGGTGACCTCCAGCCAGAGGTGCCCGGCGCCCCGCTCGCGGGCGAACTCCGTCGC
GAGCCCCATCAACGCGCGCCCGACCCCGTGCCCCCGGTGCTCCGGGGCGACCTCGATGTCCTCGACGGTC
AGCCGGCGGTTCCAGCCGGAGTACGAGACGACCACGAAGCCCGCCAGGTCGCCGTCGTCCCCGTACGCGA
CGAACGTCCGGGAGTCCGGGTCGCCGTCCTCCCCGTCGTCCGATTCGTCGTCCGATTCGTCGTCGGGGAA
CACCTTGGTCAGGGGCGGGTCCACCGGCACCTCCCGCAGGGTGAAGCCGTCCCCGGTGGCGGTGACGCGG
AAGACGGTGTCGGTGGTGAAGGACCCATCCAGTGCCTCGATGGCCTCGGCGTCCCCCGGGACACTGGTGC
GGTACCGGTAAGCCGTGTCGTCAAGAGTGGTACCCATGGTTGTTTATGTTCGGATGTGATGTGAGAACTG
TATCCTAGCAAGATTTTAAAAGGAAGTATATGAAAGAAGAACCTCAGTGGCAAATCCTAACCTTTTATAT
TTCTCTACAGGGGCGCGGCGTGGGGACAATTCAACGCGTCTGTGAGGGGAGCGTTTCCCTGCTCGCAGGT
CTGCAGCGAGGAGCCGTAATTTTTGCTTC
